Addgene plasmid #203696: pcDNA3_ATP10B-D433N
Purpose: expresses ATP10B with the catalytic mutation D433N
Depositing lab: Peter Vangheluwe. Depositing organization: Katholieke Universiteit Leuven. Publication: Mutated ATP10B increases Parkinson's disease risk by compromising lysosomal glucosylceramide export. Martin S, Smolders S, Van den Haute C, Heeman B, van Veen S, Crosiers D, Beletchi I, Verstraeten A, Gossye H, Gelders G, Pals P, Hamouda NN, Engelborghs S, Martin JJ, Eggermont J, De Deyn PP, Cras P, Baekelandt V, Vangheluwe P, Van Broeckhoven C. Acta Neuropathol. 2020 Jun;139(6):1001-1024. doi: 10.1007/s00401-020-02145-7. Epub 2020 Mar 14. PubMed 32172343.
Backbone
  Vector backbone: pcDNA3
  Vector type: Mammalian Expression
  Selectable markers: Neomycin (select with G418)
Growth in bacteria
  Bacterial resistance: Ampicillin, 100 μg/mL
  Growth temperature: 37°C
  Growth strain: DH5alpha
  Copy number: Unknown
Gene/Insert
  Gene/Insert name: ATP10B
  Species: H. sapiens (human)
  Mutation: D433N
  Entrez Gene: ATP10B (a.k.a. ATPVB)
Terms and licenses: Academic/Nonprofit Terms; Industry Terms: Not Available to Industry
Depositor comments: This plasmid was also used in Wouters and Beletchi et al. 2023 bioRxiv https://doi.org/10.1101/2023.06.01.543059.
How to cite: pcDNA3_ATP10B-D433N was a gift from Peter Vangheluwe (Addgene plasmid # 203696 ; http://n2t.net/addgene:203696 ; RRID:Addgene_203696)
