[The description below was written by a language model from this plasmid's Addgene catalogue record and pLannotate feature annotations shown in this document.]
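Description:
pcDNA3_ATP10B-D433N is a mammalian expression plasmid of about 10 kb, built on the pcDNA3 backbone, that carries human ATP10B with the point mutation D433N. ATP10B encodes the catalytic subunit of a P4-ATPase flippase complex that uses ATP hydrolysis to move glucosylceramide across the lysosomal membrane. The record describes D433N as a catalytic mutation, so the construct is suited to serve as a transport-deficient counterpart to the wild-type protein. The coding sequence is driven by the human cytomegalovirus immediate early enhancer and promoter and is terminated by the bovine growth hormone polyadenylation signal. It is flanked by attB1 and attB2 sites, which indicates that the insert sits in a Gateway-type recombination context. T7 and SP6 phage promoters lie on either side of the insert, as is usual for pcDNA3. No epitope tag or reporter is annotated or listed.

In E. coli the plasmid replicates from a high-copy ColE1/pUC-type origin and is selected with ampicillin through the β-lactamase gene; an f1 origin is also present. For mammalian cells, a neomycin phosphotransferase gene under the SV40 early promoter, followed by an SV40 polyadenylation signal, allows G418 selection of stable transfectants. The automated annotation also reports several short fragments (a truncated HIV-1 LTR, ble, lacI, the lac promoter/operator and bom), which are probably backbone remnants or partial sequence matches rather than functional elements. The associated publication links ATP10B mutations to Parkinson's disease risk through impaired lysosomal glucosylceramide export, which is consistent with using this plasmid to compare inactive and functional ATP10B in transfected cells.
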