Features (pLannotate 1.2.2; 23 found; start..end, strand, type, name):
     28..80      -  misc_feature   bom (fragment): basis of mobility region from pBR322
    235..614     +  enhancer       CMV enhancer: human cytomegalovirus immediate early enhancer
    615..818     +  promoter       CMV promoter: human cytomegalovirus (CMV) immediate early promoter
    814..847     +  LTR            5' LTR (truncated) (fragment): truncated 5' long terminal repeat (LTR) from HIV-1
    863..881     +  promoter       T7 promoter: promoter for bacteriophage T7 RNA polymerase
   1063..1087    +  protein_bind   attB1: mutant version of attB; recombination site for the Gateway® BP reaction BP Clonase™
   1105..5487    +  CDS            ATP10B: AT10B_HUMAN - Also known as ATPVB, KIAA0715. Experimental evidence at protein level: Swiss-Prot protein existence level 1. Catalytic component of a P4-ATPase flippase complex, which catalyzes the hydrolysis of ATP coupled to the transport of glucosylceramide (GlcCer) from the outer to the inner leaflet of lysosome membranes. Plays an important role in the maintenance of lysosome membrane integrity and function in cortical neurons. From Homo sapiens (Human).
   5507..5531    -  protein_bind   attB2: mutant version of attB; recombination site for the Gateway® BP reaction BP Clonase™
   5539..5557    -  promoter       SP6 promoter: promoter for bacteriophage SP6 RNA polymerase
   5583..5807    +  polyA_signal   bGH poly(A) signal: bovine growth hormone polyadenylation signal
   5811..5832    +  promoter       SV40 promoter (fragment): SV40 enhancer and early promoter
   5853..6281    +  rep_origin     f1 ori (sequence partly withheld): f1 bacteriophage origin of replication; arrow indicates direction of (+) strand synthesis
   6295..6624    +  promoter       SV40 promoter: SV40 enhancer and early promoter
   6691..7482    +  CDS            neo: KKA2_KLEPN - Also known as kan, nptII. Experimental evidence at protein level: Swiss-Prot protein existence level 1. Resistance to kanamycin, neomycin, paromomycin, ribostamycin, butirosin and gentamicin B. From Klebsiella pneumoniae.
   7506..7664    +  CDS            ble (fragment): BLE_KLEPN - Experimental evidence at protein level: Swiss-Prot protein existence level 1. Binding protein with a strong affinity to the bleomycin family of antibiotics. Binds to CL990; an antimitotic-antibiotic compound. From Klebsiella pneumoniae.
   7659..7780    +  polyA_signal   SV40 poly(A) signal: SV40 polyadenylation signal
   7853..7869    -  protein_bind   lac operator: The lac repressor binds to the lac operator to inhibit transcription in E. coli. This inhibition can be relieved by adding lactose or isopropyl-β-D-thiogalactopyranoside (IPTG). lac repressor encoded by lacI
   7877..7907    -  promoter       lac promoter: promoter for the E. coli lac operon
   7922..7943    -  protein_bind   CAP binding site: CAP binding activates transcription in the presence of cAMP. E. coli catabolite activator protein
   7956..8048    -  CDS            lacI (fragment): lac repressor; lacI; The lac repressor binds to the lac operator to inhibit transcription in E. coli. This inhibition can be relieved by adding lactose or isopropyl-β-D-thiogalactopyranoside (IPTG).
   8231..8819    -  rep_origin     ori: high-copy-number ColE1/pMB1/pBR322/pUC origin of replication
   8990..9850    -  CDS            AmpR: β-lactamase; bla; confers resistance to ampicillin, carbenicillin, and related antibiotics
   9851..9955    -  promoter       AmpR promoter: bla
>Addgene plasmid #203696 | pcDNA3_ATP10B-D433N | addgene full sequence | sequence record 413383 | Addgene NGS Result
GACGGATCGGGAGATCTCCCGATCCCCTATGGTGCACTCTCAGTACAATCTGCTCTGATGCCGCATAGTT
AAGCCAGTATCTGCTCCCTGCTTGTGTGTTGGAGGTCGCTGAGTAGTGCGCGAGCAAAATTTAAGCTACA
ACAAGGCAAGGCTTGACCGACAATTGCATGAAGAATCTGCTTAGGGTTAGGCGTTTTGCGCTGCTTCGCG
ATGTACGGGCCAGATATACGCGTTGACATTGATTATTGACTAGTTATTAATAGTAATCAATTACGGGGTC
ATTAGTTCATAGCCCATATATGGAGTTCCGCGTTACATAACTTACGGTAAATGGCCCGCCTGGCTGACCG
CCCAACGACCCCCGCCCATTGACGTCAATAATGACGTATGTTCCCATAGTAACGCCAATAGGGACTTTCC
ATTGACGTCAATGGGTGGAGTATTTACGGTAAACTGCCCACTTGGCAGTACATCAAGTGTATCATATGCC
AAGTACGCCCCCTATTGACGTCAATGACGGTAAATGGCCCGCCTGGCATTATGCCCAGTACATGACCTTA
TGGGACTTTCCTACTTGGCAGTACATCTACGTATTAGTCATCGCTATTACCATGGTGATGCGGTTTTGGC
AGTACATCAATGGGCGTGGATAGCGGTTTGACTCACGGGGATTTCCAAGTCTCCACCCCATTGACGTCAA
TGGGAGTTTGTTTTGGCACCAAAATCAACGGGACTTTCCAAAATGTCGTAACAACTCCGCCCCATTGACG
CAAATGGGCGGTAGGCGTGTACGGTGGGAGGTCTATATAAGCAGAGCTCTCTGGCTAACTAGAGAACCCA
CTGCTTACTGGCTTATCGAAATTAATACGACTCACTATAGGGAGACCCAAGCTTGGTACCCCGGGGAATT
CGGCAGATCCCGAGGTCCGACAGCGCCCGGCCCAGATCCCCACGCCTGCCAGGAGCAAGCCGAGAGCCAG
CCGGCCGGCGCACTCCGACTCCGAGCAGTCTCTGTCCTTCGACCCGAGCCCCGCGCCCTTTCCGGGACCC
CTGCCCCATCAAACAAGTTTGTACAAAAAAGCAGGCTTGAAGGAATTCGGTACCATGGCCCTCTCAGTGG
ACTCATCGTGGCATCGGTGGCAGTGGAGAGTCAGAGATGGCTTCCCCCATTGTCCATCGGAAACCACACC
GCTGCTCTCTCCAGAGAAAGGGAGACAGAGCTACAACTTGACACAGCAGCGGGTCGTGTTCCCCAACAAC
AGCATATTCCATCAAGATTGGGAAGAGGTCTCCAGGAGATACCCTGGCAACAGAACCTGCACAACCAAAT
ACACCCTCTTCACCTTCCTGCCCCGGAATCTCTTTGAGCAATTTCATAGATGGGCTAACCTCTATTTCCT
GTTCCTGGTGATTTTGAACTGGATGCCCTCCATGGAAGTCTTCCACAGAGAAATCACCATGTTACCATTG
GCCATTGTCCTGTTCGTCATCATGATCAAGGATGGCATGGAGGACTTCAAGAGACACCGCTTTGATAAAG
CAATAAACTGCTCCAACATTCGAATTTATGAAAGAAAAGAGCAGACCTATGTGCAGAAGTGCTGGAAGGA
TGTGCGCGTGGGAGACTTCATCCAAATGAAATGCAATGAGATTGTCCCAGCAGACATACTCCTCCTTTTT
TCCTCTGACCCCAATGGGATATGCCATCTGGAAACTGCCAGCTTGGATGGAGAGACAAACCTCAAGCAAA
GATGTGTCGTGAAGGGCTTCTCACAGCAGGAGGTACAGTTCGAACCAGAGCTTTTCCACAATACCATCGT
GTGTGAGAAACCCAACAACCACCTCAACAAATTTAAGGGTTATATGGAGCATCCTGACCAGACCAGGACT
GGCTTTGGCTGTGAGAGTCTTCTGCTTCGAGGCTGCACCATCAGAAACACCGAGATGGCTGTTGGCATTG
TCATCTATGCAGGCCATGAGACGAAAGCCATGCTGAACAACAGTGGCCCCCGGTACAAACGCAGCAAGAT
TGAGCGGCGCATGAATATAGACATCTTCTTCTGCATTGGGATCCTCATCCTCATGTGCCTTATTGGAGCT
GTAGGTCACAGCATCTGGAATGGGACCTTTGAAGAACACCCTCCCTTCGATGTGCCAGATGCCAATGGCA
GCTTCCTTCCCAGTGCCCTTGGGGGCTTCTACATGTTCCTCACAATGATCATCCTGCTCCAGGTGCTGAT
CCCCATCTCTTTGTATGTCTCCATTGAGCTGGTGAAGCTCGGGCAAGTGTTCTTCTTGAGCAATGACCTT
GACCTGTATGATGAAGAGACCGATTTATCCATTCAATGTCGAGCCCTCAACATCGCAGAGGACTTGGGCC
AGATCCAGTACATCTTCTCCAATAAGACGGGGACCCTGACAGAGAACAAGATGGTGTTCCGACGTTGCAC
CATCATGGGCAGCGAGTATTCTCACCAAGAAAATGCTAAGCGACTGGAGACCCCAAAGGAGCTGGACTCA
GATGGTGAAGAGTGGACCCAATACCAATGCCTGTCCTTCTCGGCTAGATGGGCCCAGGATCCAGCAACTA
TGAGAAGCCAAAAAGGTGCTCAGCCTCTGAGGAGGAGCCAGAGTGCCCGGGTGCCCATCCAGGGCCACTA
CCGGCAAAGGTCTATGGGGCACCGTGAAAGCTCACAGCCTCCTGTGGCCTTCAGCAGCTCCATAGAAAAA
GATGTAACTCCAGATAAAAACCTACTGACCAAGGTTCGAGATGCTGCCCTGTGGTTGGAGACCTTGTCAG
ACAGCAGACCTGCCAAGGCTTCCCTCTCCACCACCTCCTCCATTGCTGATTTCTTCCTTGCCTTAACCAT
CTGCAACTCTGTCATGGTGTCCACAACCACCGAGCCCAGGCAGAGGGTCACCATCAAACCCTCAAGCAAG
GCTCTGGGGACGTCCCTGGAGAAGATTCAGCAGCTCTTCCAGAAGTTGAAGCTATTGAGCCTCAGCCAGT
CATTCTCATCCACTGCACCCTCTGACACAGACCTCGGGGAGAGCTTAGGGGCCAACGTGGCCACCACAGA
CTCGGATGAGAGAGATGATGCATCTGTGTGCAGTGGAGGTGACTCCACTGATGACGGTGGCTACAGGAGC
AGCATGTGGGACCAGGGCGACATCCTGGAGTCTGGGTCAGGCACTTCCTTGGAGGAGGCATTGGAGGCCC
CAGCCACAGACCTGGCCAGGCCTGAGTTCTGTTACGAGGCTGAGAGCCCTGATGAGGCCGCCCTGGTGCA
CGCTGCCCATGCCTACAGCTTCACACTAGTGTCCCGGACACCTGAGCAGGTGACTGTGCGCCTGCCCCAG
GGCACCTGCCTCACCTTCAGCCTCCTCTGCACCCTGGGCTTTGACTCTGTCAGGAAGAGAATGTCTGTGG
TTGTGAGGCACCCACTGACTGGCGAGATTGTTGTCTACACCAAGGGTGCTGACTCGGTCATCATGGACCT
GCTGGAAGACCCAGCCTGCGTACCTGACATTAATATGGAAAAGAAGCTGAGAAAAATCCGAGCCCGGACC
CAAAAGCATCTAGACTTGTATGCAAGAGATGGCCTGCGCACACTATGCATTGCCAAGAAGGTTGTAAGCG
AAGAGGACTTCCGGAGATGGGCCAGTTTCCGGCGTGAGGCTGAGGCATCCCTCGACAACCGAGATGAGCT
TCTCATGGAAACTGCACAGCATCTGGAGAATCAACTCACCTTACTTGGAGCCACTGGGATCGAAGACCGG
CTGCAGGAAGGAGTTCCAGATACGATTGCCACTCTGCGGGAGGCTGGGATCCAGCTCTGGGTCCTGACTG
GAGATAAGCAGGAGACAGCGGTCAACATTGCCCATTCCTGCAGACTGTTAAATCAGACCGACACTGTTTA
TACCATCAATACAGAGAATCAGGAGACCTGTGAATCCATCCTCAATTGTGCATTGGAAGAGCTAAAGCAA
TTTCGTGAACTACAGAAGCCAGACCGCAAGCTCTTTGGATTCCGCTTACCTTCCAAGACACCATCCATCA
CCTCAGAAGCTGTGGTTCCAGAAGCTGGATTGGTCATCGATGGGAAGACATTGAATGCCATCTTCCAGGG
AAAGCTAGAGAAGAAGTTTCTGGAATTGACCCAGTATTGTCGGTCCGTCCTGTGCTGCCGCTCCACGCCA
CTCCAGAAGAGTATGATAGTCAAGCTGGTGCGAGACAAGTTGCGCGTCATGACCCTTTCCATAGGTGATG
GAGCAAATGATGTAAGCATGATTCAAGCTGCTGATATTGGAATTGGAATATCTGGACAGGAAGGCATGCA
GGCTGTCATGTCCAGCGACTTTGCCATCACCCGCTTTAAGCATCTCAAGAAGTTGCTGCTCGTGCATGGC
CACTGGTGTTACTCGCGCCTGGCCAGGATGGTGGTGTACTACCTCTACAAGAACGTGTGCTACGTCAACC
TGCTCTTCTGGTATCAGTTCTTCTGTGGTTTCTCCAGCTCCACCATGATTGATTACTGGCAGATGATATT
CTTCAATCTCTTCTTTACCTCCTTGCCTCCTCTTGTCTTTGGAGTCCTTGACAAAGACATCTCTGCAGAA
ACACTCCTGGCATTGCCTGAGCTATACAAGAGTGGCCAGAACTCTGAGTGCTATAACCTGTCGACTTTCT
GGATTTCTATGGTGGATGCATTCTACCAGAGCCTCATCTGTTTCTTTATCCCTTACCTGGCCTATAAGGG
CTCTGATATAGATGTCTTTACCTTTGGGACACCAATCAACACCATCTCCCTCACCACAATCCTTTTGCAC
CAGGCAATGGAAATGAAGACATGGACCATTTTCCACGGAGTCGTGCTCCTCGGCAGCTTCCTGATGTACT
TTCTGGTATCCCTCCTGTACAATGCCACCTGCGTCATCTGCAACAGCCCCACCAATCCCTATTGGGTGAT
GGAAGGCCAGCTCTCAAACCCCACTTTCTACCTCGTCTGCTTTCTCACACCAGTTGTTGCTCTTCTCCCA
AGATACTTTTTCCTGTCTCTGCAAGGAACTTGTGGGAAGTCTCTAATCTCAAAAGCTCAGAAAATTGACA
AACTCCCCCCAGACAAAAGAAACCTGGAAATCCAGAGTTGGAGAAGCAGACAGAGGCCTGCCCCTGTCCC
CGAAGTGGCTCGACCAACTCACCACCCAGTGTCATCTATCACAGGACAGGACTTCAGTGCCAGCACCCCA
AAGAGCTCTAACCCTCCCAAGAGGAAGCATGTGGAAGAGTCAGTACTCCACGAACAGAGATGTGGCACGG
AGTGCATGAGGGATGACTCATGCTCAGGGGACTCCTCAGCTCAACTCTCATCCGGGGAGCACCTGCTGGG
ACCTAACAGGATAATGGCCTACTCAAGAGGACAGACTGATATGTGCCGGTGCTCAAAGAGGAGCAGCCAT
CGCCGATCCCAGAGTTCACTGACCATATAGCTCGAGTGCGGCCGCAACCCAGCTTTCTTGTACAAAGTGG
TTCGATATTCTATAGTGTCACCTAAATGCTAGAGCTCGCTGATCAGCCTCGACTGTGCCTTCTAGTTGCC
AGCCATCTGTTGTTTGCCCCTCCCCCGTGCCTTCCTTGACCCTGGAAGGTGCCACTCCCACTGTCCTTTC
CTAATAAAATGAGGAAATTGCATCGCATTGTCTGAGTAGGTGTCATTCTATTCTGGGGGGTGGGGTGGGG
CAGGACAGCAAGGGGGAGGATTGGGAAGACAATAGCAGGCATGCTGGGGATGCGGTGGGCTCTATGGCTT
CTGAGGCGGAAAGAACCAGCTGGGGCTCTAGGGGGTATCCCC
[124 nt withheld, positions 5853-5976]
C
[91 nt withheld, positions 5978-6068]
A
[49 nt withheld, positions 6070-6118]
CCTTTGACGTTGGAGTCCACGTTCTTT
[37 nt withheld, positions 6146-6182]
ACCCTATCTCGGTCTATTCTTTTGATTTATAAGGGATTTTGCCGATTTCGGCCTATTGGTTAAAAAATGA
GCTGATTTAACAAAAATTTAACGCGAATTAATTCTGTGGAATGTGTGTCAGTTAGGGTGTGGAAAGTCCC
CAGGCTCCCCAGCAGGCAGAAGTATGCAAAGCATGCATCTCAATTAGTCAGCAACCAGGTGTGGAAAGTC
CCCAGGCTCCCCAGCAGGCAGAAGTATGCAAAGCATGCATCTCAATTAGTCAGCAACCATAGTCCCGCCC
CTAACTCCGCCCATCCCGCCCCTAACTCCGCCCAGTTCCGCCCATTCTCCGCCCCATGGCTGACTAATTT
TTTTTATTTATGCAGAGGCCGAGGCCGCCTCTGCCTCTGAGCTATTCCAGAAGTAGTGAGGAGGCTTTTT
TGGAGGCCTAGGCTTTTGCAAAAAGCTCCCGGGAGCTTGTATATCCATTTTCGGATCTGATCAAGAGACA
GGATGAGGATCGTTTCGCATGATTGAACAAGATGGATTGCACGCAGGTTCTCCGGCCGCTTGGGTGGAGA
GGCTATTCGGCTATGACTGGGCACAACAGACAATCGGCTGCTCTGATGCCGCCGTGTTCCGGCTGTCAGC
GCAGGGGCGCCCGGTTCTTTTTGTCAAGACCGACCTGTCCGGTGCCCTGAATGAACTGCAGGACGAGGCA
GCGCGGCTATCGTGGCTGGCCACGACGGGCGTTCCTTGCGCAGCTGTGCTCGACGTTGTCACTGAAGCGG
GAAGGGACTGGCTGCTATTGGGCGAAGTGCCGGGGCAGGATCTCCTGTCATCTCACCTTGCTCCTGCCGA
GAAAGTATCCATCATGGCTGATGCAATGCGGCGGCTGCATACGCTTGATCCGGCTACCTGCCCATTCGAC
CACCAAGCGAAACATCGCATCGAGCGAGCACGTACTCGGATGGAAGCCGGTCTTGTCGATCAGGATGATC
TGGACGAAGAGCATCAGGGGCTCGCGCCAGCCGAACTGTTCGCCAGGCTCAAGGCGCGCATGCCCGACGG
CGAGGATCTCGTCGTGACCCATGGCGATGCCTGCTTGCCGAATATCATGGTGGAAAATGGCCGCTTTTCT
GGATTCATCGACTGTGGCCGGCTGGGTGTGGCGGACCGCTATCAGGACATAGCGTTGGCTACCCGTGATA
TTGCTGAAGAGCTTGGCGGCGAATGGGCTGACCGCTTCCTCGTGCTTTACGGTATCGCCGCTCCCGATTC
GCAGCGCATCGCCTTCTATCGCCTTCTTGACGAGTTCTTCTGAGCGGGACTCTGGGGTTCGAAATGACCG
ACCAAGCGACGCCCAACCTGCCATCACGAGATTTCGATTCCACCGCCGCCTTCTATGAAAGGTTGGGCTT
CGGAATCGTTTTCCGGGACGCCGGCTGGATGATCCTCCAGCGCGGGGATCTCATGCTGGAGTTCTTCGCC
CACCCCAACTTGTTTATTGCAGCTTATAATGGTTACAAATAAAGCAATAGCATCACAAATTTCACAAATA
AAGCATTTTTTTCACTGCATTCTAGTTGTGGTTTGTCCAAACTCATCAATGTATCTTATCATGTCTGTAT
ACCGTCGACCTCTAGCTAGAGCTTGGCGTAATCATGGTCATAGCTGTTTCCTGTGTGAAATTGTTATCCG
CTCACAATTCCACACAACATACGAGCCGGAAGCATAAAGTGTAAAGCCTGGGGTGCCTAATGAGTGAGCT
AACTCACATTAATTGCGTTGCGCTCACTGCCCGCTTTCCAGTCGGGAAACCTGTCGTGCCAGCTGCATTA
ATGAATCGGCCAACGCGCGGGGAGAGGCGGTTTGCGTATTGGGCGCTCTTCCGCTTCCTCGCTCACTGAC
TCGCTGCGCTCGGTCGTTCGGCTGCGGCGAGCGGTATCAGCTCACTCAAAGGCGGTAATACGGTTATCCA
CAGAATCAGGGGATAACGCAGGAAAGAACATGTGAGCAAAAGGCCAGCAAAAGGCCAGGAACCGTAAAAA
GGCCGCGTTGCTGGCGTTTTTCCATAGGCTCCGCCCCCCTGACGAGCATCACAAAAATCGACGCTCAAGT
CAGAGGTGGCGAAACCCGACAGGACTATAAAGATACCAGGCGTTTCCCCCTGGAAGCTCCCTCGTGCGCT
CTCCTGTTCCGACCCTGCCGCTTACCGGATACCTGTCCGCCTTTCTCCCTTCGGGAAGCGTGGCGCTTTC
TCATAGCTCACGCTGTAGGTATCTCAGTTCGGTGTAGGTCGTTCGCTCCAAGCTGGGCTGTGTGCACGAA
CCCCCCGTTCAGCCCGACCGCTGCGCCTTATCCGGTAACTATCGTCTTGAGTCCAACCCGGTAAGACACG
ACTTATCGCCACTGGCAGCAGCCACTGGTAACAGGATTAGCAGAGCGAGGTATGTAGGCGGTGCTACAGA
GTTCTTGAAGTGGTGGCCTAACTACGGCTACACTAGAAGAACAGTATTTGGTATCTGCGCTCTGCTGAAG
CCAGTTACCTTCGGAAAAAGAGTTGGTAGCTCTTGATCCGGCAAACAAACCACCGCTGGTAGCGGTGGTT
TTTTTGTTTGCAAGCAGCAGATTACGCGCAGAAAAAAAGGATCTCAAGAAGATCCTTTGATCTTTTCTAC
GGGGTCTGACGCTCAGTGGAACGAAAACTCACGTTAAGGGATTTTGGTCATGAGATTATCAAAAAGGATC
TTCACCTAGATCCTTTTAAATTAAAAATGAAGTTTTAAATCAATCTAAAGTATATATGAGTAAACTTGGT
CTGACAGTTACCAATGCTTAATCAGTGAGGCACCTATCTCAGCGATCTGTCTATTTCGTTCATCCATAGT
TGCCTGACTCCCCGTCGTGTAGATAACTACGATACGGGAGGGCTTACCATCTGGCCCCAGTGCTGCAATG
ATACCGCGAGACCCACGCTCACCGGCTCCAGATTTATCAGCAATAAACCAGCCAGCCGGAAGGGCCGAGC
GCAGAAGTGGTCCTGCAACTTTATCCGCCTCCATCCAGTCTATTAATTGTTGCCGGGAAGCTAGAGTAAG
TAGTTCGCCAGTTAATAGTTTGCGCAACGTTGTTGCCATTGCTACAGGCATCGTGGTGTCACGCTCGTCG
TTTGGTATGGCTTCATTCAGCTCCGGTTCCCAACGATCAAGGCGAGTTACATGATCCCCCATGTTGTGCA
AAAAAGCGGTTAGCTCCTTCGGTCCTCCGATCGTTGTCAGAAGTAAGTTGGCCGCAGTGTTATCACTCAT
GGTTATGGCAGCACTGCATAATTCTCTTACTGTCATGCCATCCGTAAGATGCTTTTCTGTGACTGGTGAG
TACTCAACCAAGTCATTCTGAGAATAGTGTATGCGGCGACCGAGTTGCTCTTGCCCGGCGTCAATACGGG
ATAATACCGCGCCACATAGCAGAACTTTAAAAGTGCTCATCATTGGAAAACGTTCTTCGGGGCGAAAACT
CTCAAGGATCTTACCGCTGTTGAGATCCAGTTCGATGTAACCCACTCGTGCACCCAACTGATCTTCAGCA
TCTTTTACTTTCACCAGCGTTTCTGGGTGAGCAAAAACAGGAAGGCAAAATGCCGCAAAAAAGGGAATAA
GGGCGACACGGAAATGTTGAATACTCATACTCTTCCTTTTTCAATATTATTGAAGCATTTATCAGGGTTA
TTGTCTCATGAGCGGATACATATTTGAATGTATTTAGAAAAATAAACAAATAGGGGTTCCGCGCACATTT
CCCCGAAAAGTGCCACCTGACGTC
